>Addgene plasmid #46655 | pcDNA3.2 mir-1-1 reporter cel-mir-46 | analyzer sequence | sequence record 66019
GACGGATCGGGAGATCTCCCGATCCCCTATGGTCGACTCTCAGTACAATCTGCTCTGATGCCGCATAGTT
AAGCCAGTATCTGCTCCCTGCTTGTGTGTTGGAGGTCGCTGAGTAGTGCGCGAGCAAAATTTAAGCTACA
ACAAGGCAAGGCTTGACCGACAATTGCATGAAGAATCTGCTTAGGGTTAGGCGTTTTGCGCTGCTTCGCG
ATGTACGGGCCAGATATACGCGTTGACATTGATTATTGACTAGTTATTAATAGTAATCAATTACGGGGTC
ATTAGTTCATAGCCCATATATGGAGTTCCGCGTTACATAACTTACGGTAAATGGCCCGCCTGGCTGACCG
CCCAACGACCCCCGCCCATTGACGTCAATAATGACGTATGTTCCCATAGTAACGCCAATAGGGACTTTCC
ATTGACGTCAATGGGTGGACTATTTACGGTAAACTGCCCACTTGGCAGTACATCAAGTGTATCATATGCC
AAGTACGCCCCCTATTGACGTCAATGACGGTAAATGGCCCGCCTGGCATTATGCCCAGTACATGACCTTA
TGGGACTTTCCTACTTGGCAGTACATCTACGTATTAGTCATCGCTATTACCATGGTGATGCGGTTTTGGC
AGTACATCAATGGGCGTGGATAGCGGTTTGACTCACGGGGATTTCCAAGTCTCCACCCCATTGACGTCAA
TGGGAGTTTGTTTTGGCACCAAAATCAACGGGACTTTCCAAAATGTCGTAACAACTCCGCCCCATTGACG
CAAATGGGCGGTAGGCGTGTACGGTGGGAGGTCTATATAAGCAGAGCTCTCTGGCTAACTAGAGAACCCA
CTGCTTACTGGCTTATCGAAATTAATACGACTCACTATAGGGAGACCCAAGCTGGCTAGTTAAGCTATCA
ACAAGTTTGTACAAAAAAGCAGGCTACTTCTCCTGCAGACCGTGCGCGGGAGGGGGTCTTCAGCCATTCA
TTCAATGTCTCACCTTCCAACTACTTTTCTTTTCTCACCTATTCCCTATTTAATTGTATTTTCCTATGTA
TTTTGAACGAAAAGTTGAAGGTAAGGGTCCAAACTGCTGAGGTGAAGCTGAAGAGAGCCGTCTATTGACA
GTTCAAGACCACGAGTCGTTGTGTGCTGTCATGGAGTCGCTCTCTTCAGATGATCCGGTCAATGGTATTT
TGTTTTAATATAATATTTTGCAAAAAAAAATAATTTGAATGAATTTTATTTCGAGGAGTTTTTAATCGAA
AAGTTCACATTAAAATATTGAAAGTTCCGAAACTCTAAATTTGAAAACAATTCTTAAAATCTTCGCTTAT
TCCAAAACCCAGCTTTCTTGTACAAAGTGGTTGATCTAGAGGGCCCGCAGTGGGGTCAGCTTCTACCGGG
GCGGCGTCCCGGGGTCTTGGAACTGCATGCAGACTGCCTGCTTGGGAAACATACTTCTTTATATGCCCAT
ATGGACCTGCTAAGCTATGGAATGTAAAGAAGTATGTATCTCAGGCCGGGACCTCTCTCGCCGCACTGAG
GGGCACTCCACACCACGGGGGCCGCCGCGGCCGACAGCCAGCCAGGCGGCTGTGGTGGGGGTGAGGCTGG
GGCGGCAGGCTGCCTGGGCGTTGGTGGACGGTCGTGTCCCCGCCAGCATTGTTCTGTCACTTTGCCTGTG
TCAGCAGGTGGAAGTGCTCACCAGACATTCGAAGGTAAGCCTATCCCTAACCCTCTCCTCGGTCTCGATT
CTACGCGTACCGGTTAGTAATGAGTTTAAACGGGGGAGGCTAACTGAAACACGGAAGGAGACAATACCGG
AAGGAACCCGCGCTATGACGGCAATAAAAAGACAGAATAAAACGCACGGGTGTTGGGTCGTTTGTTCATA
AACGCGGGGTTCGGTCCCAGGGCTGGCACTCTGTCGATACCCCACCGAGACCCCATTGGGGCCAATACGC
CCGCGTTTCTTCCTTTTCCCCACCCCACCCCCCAAGTTCGGGTGAAGGCCCAGGGCTCGCAGCCAACGTC
GGGGCGGCAGGCCCTGCCATAGCAGATCTGCGCAGCTGGGGCTCTAGGGGGTATCCCC
[124 nt withheld, positions 2089-2212]
C
[32 nt withheld, positions 2214-2245]
CA
[57 nt withheld, positions 2248-2304]
A
[49 nt withheld, positions 2306-2354]
CCTTTGACGTTGGAGTCCACGTTCTTT
[37 nt withheld, positions 2382-2418]
ACCCTATCTCGGTCTATTCTTTTGATTTATAAGGGATTTTGGGGATTTCGGCCTATTGGTTAAAAAATGA
GCTGATTTAACAAAAATTTAACGCGAATTAATTCTGTGGAATGTGTGTCAGTTAGGGTGTGGAAAGTCCC
CAGGCTCCCCAGCAGGCAGAAGTATGCAAAGCATGCATCTCAATTAGTCAGCAACCAGGTGTGGAAAGTC
CCCAGGCTCCCCAGCAGGCAGAAGTATGCAAAGCATGCATCTCAATTAGTCAGCAACCATAGTCCCGCCC
CTAACTCCGCCCATCCCGCCCCTAACTCCGCCCAGTTCCGCCCATTCTCCGCCCCATGGCTGACTAATTT
TTTTTATTTATGCAGAGGCCGAGGCCGCCTCTGCCTCTGAGCTATTCCAGAAGTAGTGAGGAGGCTTTTT
TGGAGGCCTAGGCTTTTGCAAAAAGCTCCCGGGAGCTTGTATATCCATTTTCGGATCTGATCAAGAGACA
GGATGAGGATCGTTTCGCATGATTGAACAAGATGGATTGCACGCAGGTTCTCCGGCCGCTTGGGTGGAGA
GGCTATTCGGCTATGACTGGGCACAACAGACAATCGGCTGCTCTGATGCCGCCGTGTTCCGGCTGTCAGC
GCAGGGGCGCCCGGTTCTTTTTGTCAAGACCGACCTGTCCGGTGCCCTGAATGAACTGCAGGACGAGGCA
GCGCGGCTATCGTGGCTGGCCACGACGGGCGTTCCTTGCGCAGCTGTGCTCGACGTTGTCACTGAAGCGG
GAAGGGACTGGCTGCTATTGGGCGAAGTGCCGGGGCAGGATCTCCTGTCATCTCACCTTGCTCCTGCCGA
GAAAGTATCCATCATGGCTGATGCAATGCGGCGGCTGCATACGCTTGATCCGGCTACCTGCCCATTCGAC
CACCAAGCGAAACATCGCATCGAGCGAGCACGTACTCGGATGGAAGCCGGTCTTGTCGATCAGGATGATC
TGGACGAAGAGCATCAGGGGCTCGCGCCAGCCGAACTGTTCGCCAGGCTCAAGGCGCGCATGCCCGACGG
CGAGGATCTCGTCGTGACCCATGGCGATGCCTGCTTGCCGAATATCATGGTGGAAAATGGCCGCTTTTCT
GGATTCATCGACTGTGGCCGGCTGGGTGTGGCGGACCGCTATCAGGACATAGCGTTGGCTACCCGTGATA
TTGCTGAAGAGCTTGGCGGCGAATGGGCTGACCGCTTCCTCGTGCTTTACGGTATCGCCGCTCCCGATTC
GCAGCGCATCGCCTTCTATCGCCTTCTTGACGAGTTCTTCTGAGCGGGACTCTGGGGTTCGCGAAATGAC
CGACCAAGCGACGCCCAACCTGCCATCACGAGATTTCGATTCCACCGCCGCCTTCTATGAAAGGTTGGGC
TTCGGAATCGTTTTCCGGGACGCCGGCTGGATGATCCTCCAGCGCGGGGATCTCATGCTGGAGTTCTTCG
CCCACCCCAACTTGTTTATTGCAGCTTATAATGGTTACAAATAAAGCAATAGCATCACAAATTTCACAAA
TAAAGCATTTTTTTCACTGCATTCTAGTTGTGGTTTGTCCAAACTCATCAATGTATCTTATCATGTCTGT
ATACCGTCGACCTCTAGCTAGAGCTTGGCGTAATCATGGTCATAGCTGTTTCCTGTGTGAAATTGTTATC
CGCTCACAATTCCACACAACATACGAGCCGGAAGCATAAAGTGTAAAGCCTGGGGTGCCTAATGAGTGAG
CTAACTCACATTAATTGCGTTGCGCTCACTGCCCGCTTTCCAGTCGGGAAACCTGTCGTGCCAGCTGCAT
TAATGAATCGGCCAACGCGCGGGGAGAGGCGGTTTGCGTATTGGGCGCTCTTCCGCTTCCTCGCTCACTG
ACTCGCTGCGCTCGGTCGTTCGGCTGCGGCGAGCGGTATCAGCTCACTCAAAGGCGGTAATACGGTTATC
CACAGAATCAGGGGATAACGCAGGAAAGAACATGTGAGCAAAAGGCCAGCAAAAGGCCAGGAACCGTAAA
AAGGCCGCGTTGCTGGCGTTTTTCCATAGGCTCCGCCCCCCTGACGAGCATCACAAAAATCGACGCTCAA
GTCAGAGGTGGCGAAACCCGACAGGACTATAAAGATACCAGGCGTTTCCCCCTGGAAGCTCCCTCGTGCG
CTCTCCTGTTCCGACCCTGCCGCTTACCGGATACCTGTCCGCCTTTCTCCCTTCGGGAAGCGTGGCGCTT
TCTCAATGCTCACGCTGTAGGTATCTCAGTTCGGTGTAGGTCGTTCGCTCCAAGCTGGGCTGTGTGCACG
AACCCCCCGTTCAGCCCGACCGCTGCGCCTTATCCGGTAACTATCGTCTTGAGTCCAACCCGGTAAGACA
CGACTTATCGCCACTGGCAGCAGCCACTGGTAACAGGATTAGCAGAGCGAGGTATGTAGGCGGTGCTACA
GAGTTCTTGAAGTGGTGGCCTAACTACGGCTACACTAGAAGGACAGTATTTGGTATCTGCGCTCTGCTGA
AGCCAGTTACCTTCGGAAAAAGAGTTGGTAGCTCTTGATCCGGCAAACAAACCACCGCTGGTAGCGGTGG
TTTTTTTGTTTGCAAGCAGCAGATTACGCGCAGAAAAAAAGGATCTCAAGAAGATCCTTTGATCTTTTCT
ACGGGGTCTGACGCTCAGTGGAACGAAAACTCACGTTAAGGGATTTTGGTCATGAGATTATCAAAAAGGA
TCTTCACCTAGATCCTTTTAAATTAAAAATGAAGTTTTAAATCAATCTAAAGTATATATGAGTAAACTTG
GTCTGACAGTTACCAATGCTTAATCAGTGAGGCACCTATCTCAGCGATCTGTCTATTTCGTTCATCCATA
GTTGCCTGACTCCCCGTCGTGTAGATAACTACGATACGGGAGGGCTTACCATCTGGCCCCAGTGCTGCAA
TGATACCGCGAGACCCACGCTCACCGGCTCCAGATTTATCAGCAATAAACCAGCCAGCCGGAAGGGCCGA
GCGCAGAAGTGGTCCTGCAACTTTATCCGCCTCCATCCAGTCTATTAATTGTTGCCGGGAAGCTAGAGTA
AGTAGTTCGCCAGTTAATAGTTTGCGCAACGTTGTTGCCATTGCTACAGGCATCGTGGTGTCACGCTCGT
CGTTTGGTATGGCTTCATTCAGCTCCGGTTCCCAACGATCAAGGCGAGTTACATGATCCCCCATGTTGTG
CAAAAAAGCGGTTAGCTCCTTCGGTCCTCCGATCGTTGTCAGAAGTAAGTTGGCCGCAGTGTTATCACTC
ATGGTTATGGCAGCACTGCATAATTCTCTTACTGTCATGCCATCCGTAAGATGCTTTTCTGTGACTGGTG
AGTACTCAACCAAGTCATTCTGAGAATAGTGTATGCGGCGACCGAGTTGCTCTTGCCCGGCGTCAATACG
GGATAATACCGCGCCACATAGCAGAACTTTAAAAGTGCTCATCATTGGAAAACGTTCTTCGGGGCGAAAA
CTCTCAAGGATCTTACCGCTGTTGAGATCCAGTTCGATGTAACCCACTCGTGCACCCAACTGATCTTCAG
CATCTTTTACTTTCACCAGCGTTTCTGGGTGAGCAAAAACAGGAAGGCAAAATGCCGCAAAAAAGGGAAT
AAGGGCGACACGGAAATGTTGAATACTCATACTCTTCCTTTTTCAATATTATTGAAGCATTTATCAGGGT
TATTGTCTCATGAGCGGATACATATTTGAATGTATTTAGAAAAATAAACAAATAGGGGTTCCGCGCACAT
TTCCCCGAAAAGTGCCACCTGACGTC
Features (pLannotate 1.2.2; 24 found; start..end, strand, type, name):
     36..80      -  misc_feature   bom (fragment): basis of mobility region from pBR322
    235..614     +  enhancer       CMV enhancer: human cytomegalovirus immediate early enhancer
    615..818     +  promoter       CMV promoter: human cytomegalovirus (CMV) immediate early promoter
    814..847     +  LTR            5' LTR (truncated) (fragment): truncated 5' long terminal repeat (LTR) from HIV-1
    863..881     +  promoter       T7 promoter: promoter for bacteriophage T7 RNA polymerase
    911..935     +  protein_bind   attB1: mutant version of attB; recombination site for the Gateway® BP reaction BP Clonase™
   1095..1172    +  ncRNA          mir-46: Accession: RF00249 - mir-46/mir-47/mir-281 microRNA precursor family
   1337..1361    -  protein_bind   attB2: mutant version of attB; recombination site for the Gateway® BP reaction BP Clonase™
   1439..1515    +  ncRNA          mir-1: Accession: RF00103 - mir-1 microRNA precursor family
   1714..1755    +  CDS            V5 tag: epitope tag from simian virus 5
   1839..1887    +  polyA_signal   HSV TK poly(A) signal: herpes simplex virus thymidine kinase polyadenylation signal (Cole and Stacy, 1985)
   1978..1994    -  polyA_signal   bGH poly(A) signal (fragment): bovine growth hormone polyadenylation signal
   2089..2517    +  rep_origin     f1 ori (sequence partly withheld): f1 bacteriophage origin of replication; arrow indicates direction of (+) strand synthesis
   2531..2860    +  promoter       SV40 promoter: SV40 enhancer and early promoter
   2927..3718    +  CDS            neo: KKA2_KLEPN - Also known as kan, nptII. Experimental evidence at protein level: Swiss-Prot protein existence level 1. Resistance to kanamycin, neomycin, paromomycin, ribostamycin, butirosin and gentamicin B. From Klebsiella pneumoniae.
   3744..3902    +  CDS            ble (fragment): BLE_KLEPN - Experimental evidence at protein level: Swiss-Prot protein existence level 1. Binding protein with a strong affinity to the bleomycin family of antibiotics. Binds to CL990; an antimitotic-antibiotic compound. From Klebsiella pneumoniae.
   3897..4018    +  polyA_signal   SV40 poly(A) signal: SV40 polyadenylation signal
   4091..4107    -  protein_bind   lac operator: The lac repressor binds to the lac operator to inhibit transcription in E. coli. This inhibition can be relieved by adding lactose or isopropyl-β-D-thiogalactopyranoside (IPTG). lac repressor encoded by lacI
   4115..4145    -  promoter       lac promoter: promoter for the E. coli lac operon
   4160..4181    -  protein_bind   CAP binding site: CAP binding activates transcription in the presence of cAMP. E. coli catabolite activator protein
   4194..4286    -  CDS            lacI (fragment): lac repressor; lacI; The lac repressor binds to the lac operator to inhibit transcription in E. coli. This inhibition can be relieved by adding lactose or isopropyl-β-D-thiogalactopyranoside (IPTG).
   4469..5057    -  rep_origin     ori: high-copy-number ColE1/pMB1/pBR322/pUC origin of replication
   5228..6088    -  CDS            AmpR: β-lactamase; bla; confers resistance to ampicillin, carbenicillin, and related antibiotics
   6089..6193    -  promoter       AmpR promoter: bla
