[The description below was written by a language model from this plasmid's Addgene catalogue record and pLannotate feature annotations shown in this document.]
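Description:
pcDNA3.2 mir-1-1 reporter cel-mir-46 is a mammalian expression plasmid for RNAi/microRNA studies, built by Gateway recombination into a pcDNA3.2 V5-DEST derivative that already carries a human mir-1-1 hairpin. It is maintained in E. coli through a high-copy ColE1/pUC-type origin with ampicillin resistance (AmpR under its own bla promoter). It also has an f1 origin for single-stranded DNA production. For selection in mammalian cells, an SV40 enhancer/early promoter drives the neo gene, followed by an SV40 poly(A) signal, giving G418 resistance.

The payload is a single CMV enhancer/promoter-driven transcript. Downstream of the promoter and a T7 promoter, the C. elegans mir-46 primary microRNA fragment sits between attB1 and attB2 sites, the scars of Gateway cloning. Immediately 3′ of attB2 lies the hsa-mir-1-1 precursor, then the backbone V5 tag sequence and the HSV TK polyadenylation signal. Because the insert is a noncoding RNA, the V5 sequence is a backbone remnant rather than a functional fusion, and the "tag" listing of mir-1-1 simply reflects its position downstream on the same transcript. Placing both hairpins on one RNA plausibly lets the human mir-1-1 hairpin serve as an internal reference against which processing of the nematode hairpin can be compared in transfected mammalian cells. This fits the associated study of primary-sequence determinants of pri-miRNA processing, although the record does not spell out the assay.

The annotated sequence is 6,224 nt, shorter than the listed 8,038 bp backbone size. This is consistent with that figure including the Gateway destination cassette, which is replaced on recombination. Small annotated fragments (HIV-1 LTR, bGH poly(A), ble, lacI, bom) appear to be partial matches or backbone remnants.
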