Addgene plasmid #46655: pcDNA3.2 mir-1-1 reporter cel-mir-46
Depositing lab: David Bartel. Depositing organization: Whitehead Institute for Biomedical Research. Publication: Beyond Secondary Structure: Primary-Sequence Determinants License Pri-miRNA Hairpins for Processing. Auyeung VC, Ulitsky I, McGeary SE, Bartel DP. Cell. 2013 Feb 14;152(4):844-58. doi: 10.1016/j.cell.2013.01.031. PubMed 23415231.
Backbone
  Vector backbone: pcDNA3.2 V5-DEST mir-1-1 reporter
  Backbone manufacturer: Bartel lab (Addgene plasmid# 46646)
  Backbone size w/o insert (bp): 8038
  Vector type: Mammalian Expression, RNAi
  Selectable markers: Neomycin (select with G418)
Growth in bacteria
  Bacterial resistance: Ampicillin, 100 μg/mL
  Growth temperature: 37°C
  Growth strain: DH5alpha
  Copy number: High Copy
Gene/Insert
  Gene/Insert name: cel-mir-46 (alt name: mir-46 pri-mRNA)
  Species: C. elegans (nematode)
  Promoter: CMV
  Tag / fusion protein: hsa-mir-1-1 (C terminal on insert); V5 (C terminal on backbone)
  Cloning method: Gateway Cloning
  Sequencing primers: 5′ CMV-F; 3′ TK-pA-R
Terms and licenses: Academic/Nonprofit Terms; Industry Terms: Not Available to Industry
How to cite: pcDNA3.2 mir-1-1 reporter cel-mir-46 was a gift from David Bartel (Addgene plasmid # 46655 ; http://n2t.net/addgene:46655 ; RRID:Addgene_46655)
