>Addgene plasmid #46655 | pcDNA3.2 mir-1-1 reporter cel-mir-46 | addgene partial sequence | sequence record 67961 | CMV-F 5'-CGCAAATGGGCGGTAGGCGTG-3'
ACTAGAGAACCCACTGCTTACTGGCTTATCGAAATTAATACGACTCACTATAGGGAGACCCAAGCTGGCT
AGTTAAGCTATCAACAAGTTTGTACAAAAAAGCAGGCTACTTCTCCTGCAGACCGTGCGCGGGAGGGGGT
CTTCAGCCATTCATTCAATGTCTCACCTTCCAACTACTTTTCTTTTCTCACCTATTCCCTATTTAATTGT
ATTTTCCTATGTATTTTGAACGAAAAGTTGAAGGTAAGGGTCCAAACTGCTGAGGTGAAGCTGAAGAGAG
CCGTCTATTGACAGTTCAAGACCACGAGTCGTTGTGTGCTGTCATGGAGTCGCTCTCTTCAGATGATCCG
GTCAATGGTATTTTGTTTTAATATAATATTTTGCAAAAAAAAATAATTTGAATGAATTTTATTTCGAGGA
GTTTTTAATCGAAAAGTTCACATTAAAATATTGAAAGTTCCGAAACTCTAAATTTGAAAACAATTCTTAA
AATCTTCGCTTATTCCAAAACCCAGCTTTCTTGTACAAAGTGGTTGATCTAGAGGGCCCGCAGTGGGGTC
AGCTTCTACCGGGGCGGCGTCCCGGGGTCTTGGAACTGCATGCAGACTGCCTGCTTGGGAAACATACTTC
TTTATATGCCCATATGGACCTGCTAAGCTATGGAATGTAAAGAAGTATGTATCTCAGGCCGGGACCTCTC
TCGCCGCACTGAGGGGCACTCCACACCACGGGGGCCGCCGCGGCCGACAGCCAGCCAGGCGGCTGTGGTG
GGGGTGA
